>Addgene plasmid #154727 | pEPYC1CB0480 | depositor full sequence | sequence record 299661 | pEPYC1CB0480 sequence 7053 bps
GCAATTGTCTTCTGCACGAAGTGGTTTAAACTATCAGTGTTTGACAGGATATATTGGCGGGTAAACCTAA
GAGAAAAGAGCGTTTATTAGAATAATCGGATATTTAAAAGGGCGTGAAAAGGTTTATCCGTTCGTCCATT
TGTATGTGCATGCCAACCACAGGGTTCCCCAGATCAGGCGCTGGCTGCTGAACCCCCAGCCGGAACTGAC
CCCACAAGGCCCTAGCGTTTGCAATGCACCAGGTCATCATTGACCCAGGCGTGTTCCACCAGGCCGCTGC
CTCGCAACTCTTCGCAGGCTTCGCCGACCTGCTCGCGCCACTTCTTCACGCGGGTGGAATCCGATCCGCA
CATGAGGCGGAAGGTTTCCAGCTTGAGCGGGTACGGCTCCCGGTGCGAGCTGAAATAGTCGAACATCCGT
CGGGCCGTCGGCGACAGCTTGCGGTACTTCTCCCATATGAATTTCGTGTAGTGGTCGCCAGCAAACAGCA
CGACGATTTCCTCGTCGATCAGGACCTGGCAACGGGACGTTTTCTTGCCACGGTCCAGGACGCGGAAGCG
GTGCAGCAGCGACACCGATTCCAGGTGCCCAACGCGGTCGGACGTGAAGCCCATCGCCGTCGCCTGTAGG
CGCGACAGGCATTCCTCGGCCTTCGTGTAATACCGGCCATTGATCGACCAGCCCAGGTCCTGGCAAAGCT
CGTAGAACGTGAAGGTGATCGGCTCGCCGATAGGGGTGCGCTTCGCGTACTCCAACACCTGCTGCCACAC
CAGTTCGTCATCGTCGGCCCGCAGCTCGACGCCGGTGTAGGTGATCTTCACGTCCTTGTTGACGTGGAAA
ATGACCTTGTTTTGCAGCGCCTCGCGCGGGATTTTCTTGTTGCGCGTGGTGAACAGGGCAGAGCGGGCCG
TGTCGTTTGGCATCGCTCGCATCGTGTCCGGCCACGGCGCAATATCGAACAAGGAAAGCTGCATTTCCTT
GATCTGCTGCTTCGTGTGTTTCAGCAACGCGGCCTGCTTGGCCTCGCTGACCTGTTTTGCCAGGTCCTCG
CCGGCGGTTTTTCGCTTCTTGGTCGTCATAGTTCCTCGCGTGTCGATGGTCATCGACTTCGCCAAACCTG
CCGCCTCCTGTTCAAGACGACGCGAACGCTCCACGGCGGCCGATGGCGCGGGCAGGGCAGGGGGAGCCAG
TTGCACGCTGTCGCGCTCGATCTTGGCCGTAGCTTGCTGGACCATCGAGCCGACGGACTGGAAGGTTTCG
CGGGGCGCACGCATGACGGTGCGGCTTGCGATGGTTTCGGCATCCTCGGCGGAAAACCCCGCGTCGATCA
GTTCTTGCCTGTATGCCTTCCGGTCAAACGTCCGATTCATTCACCCTCCTTGCGGGATTGCCCCGACTCA
CGCCGGGGCAATGTGCCCTTATTCCTGATTTGACCCGCCTGGTGCCTTGGTGTCCAGATAATCCACCTTA
TCGGCAATGAAGTCGGTCCCGTAGACCGTCTGGCCGTCCTTCTCGTACTTGGTATTCCGAATCTTGCCCT
GCACGAATACCAGCGACCCCTTGCCCAAATACTTGCCGTGGGCCTCGGCCTGAGAGCCAAAACACTTGAT
GCGGAAGAAGTCGGTGCGCTCCTGCTTGTCGCCGGCATCGTTGCGCCACATCTAGGATCTGCCAGGAACC
GTAAAAAGGCCGCGTTGCTGGCGTTTTTCCATAGGCTCCGCCCCCCTGACGAGCATCACAAAAATCGACG
CTCAAGTCAGAGGTGGCGAAACCCGACAGGACTATAAAGATACCAGGCGTTTCCCCCTGGAAGCTCCCTC
GTGCGCTCTCCTGTTCCGACCCTGCCGCTTACCGGATACCTGTCCGCCTTTCTCCCTTCGGGAAGCGTGG
CGCTTTCTCATAGCTCACGCTGTAGGTATCTCAGTTCGGTGTAGGTCGTTCGCTCCAAGCTGGGCTGTGT
GCACGAACCCCCCGTTCAGCCCGACCGCTGCGCCTTATCCGGTAACTATCGTCTTGAGTCCAACCCGGTA
AGACACGACTTATCGCCACTGGCAGCAGCCACTGGTAACAGGATTAGCAGAGCGAGGTATGTAGGCGGTG
CTACAGAGTTCTTGAAGTGGTGGCCTAACTACGGCTACACTAGAAGAACAGTATTTGGTATCTGCGCTCT
GCTGAAGCCAGTTACCTTCGGAAAAAGAGTTGGTAGCTCTTGATCCGGCAAACAAACCACCGCTGGTAGC
GGTGGTTTTTTTGTTTGCAAGCAGCAGATTACGCGCAGAAAAAAAGGATCTCAAGAAGATCCTTTGATCT
TTTCTACGGGGTCTGACGCTCAGTGGAACGAAAACTCACGTTAAGGGATTTTGGTCATGAGATTATCAAA
AAGGATCTTCACCTAGATCCTTTTAAATTAAAAATGAAGTTTTAAATCAATCTAAAGTATATATGAGTAA
ACTTGGTCTGACAGTTACCAATGCTTAATCAGTGAGGCACCTATCTCAGCGATCTGTCTATTTCGTTCAT
CCATAGTTGCCTGACTCCCCGTCGTGTAGATAACTACGATACGGGAGGGCTTACCATCTGGCCCCAGTGC
TGCAATGATACCGCGAGAACCACGCTCACCGGCTCCAGATTTATCAGCAATAAACCAGCCAGCCGGAAGG
GCCGAGCGCAGAAGTGGTCCTGCAACTTTATCCGCCTCCATCCAGTCTATTAATTGTTGCCGGGAAGCTA
GAGTAAGTAGTTCGCCAGTTAATAGTTTGCGCAACGTTGTTGCCATTGCTACAGGCATCGTGGTGTCACG
CTCGTCGTTTGGTATGGCTTCATTCAGCTCCGGTTCCCAACGATCAAGGCGAGTTACATGATCCCCCATG
TTGTGCAAAAAAGCGGTTAGCTCCTTCGGTCCTCCGATCGTTGTCAGAAGTAAGTTGGCCGCAGTGTTAT
CACTCATGGTTATGGCAGCACTGCATAATTCTCTTACTGTCATGCCATCCGTAAGATGCTTTTCTGTGAC
TGGTGAGTACTCAACCAAGTCATTCTGAGAATAGTGTATGCGGCGACCGAGTTGCTCTTGCCCGGCGTCA
ATACGGGATAATACCGCGCCACATAGCAGAACTTTAAAAGTGCTCATCATTGGAAAACGTTCTTCGGGGC
GAAAACTCTCAAGGATCTTACCGCTGTTGAGATCCAGTTCGATGTAACCCACTCGTGCACCCAACTGATC
TTCAGCATCTTTTACTTTCACCAGCGTTTCTGGGTGAGCAAAAACAGGAAGGCAAAATGCCGCAAAAAAG
GGAATAAGGGCGACACGGAAATGTTGAATACTCATACTCTTCCTTTTTCAATATTATTGAAGCATTTATC
AAGGTTATTGTCTCATGAGCGGATACATATTTGAATGTATTTAGAAAAATAAACAAATAGGGGTTCCGCG
CACGAATTGGCCAGCGCTGCCATTTTTGGGGTGAGGCCGTTCGCGGCCGAGGGGCGCAGCCCCTGGGGGG
ATGGGAGGCCCGCGTTAGCGGGCCGGGAGGGTTCGAGAAGGGGGGGCACCCCCCTTCGGCGTGCGCGGTC
ACGCGCACAGGGCGCAGCCCTGGTTAAAAACAAGGTTTATAAATATTGGTTTAAAAGCAGGTTAAAAGAC
AGGTTAGCGGTGGCCGAAAAACGGGCGGAAACCCTTGCAAATGCTGGATTTTCTGCCTGTGGACAGCCCC
TCAAATGTCAATAGGTGCGCCCCTCATCTGTCAGCACTCTGCCCCTCAAGTGTCAAGGATCGCGCCCCTC
ATCTGTCAGTAGTCGCGCCCCTCAAGTGTCAATACCGCAGGGCACTTATCCCCAGGCTTGTCCACATCAT
CTGTGGGAAACTCGCGTAAAATCAGGCGTTTTCGCCGATTTGCGAGGCTGGCCAGCTCCACGTCGCCGGC
CGAAATCGAGCCTGCCCCTCATCTGTCAACGCCGCGCCGGGTGAGTCGGCCCCTCAAGTGTCAACGTCCG
CCCCTCATCTGTCAGTGAGGGCCAAGTTTTCCGCGAGGTATCCACAACGCCGGCGGCCGCGGTGTCTCGC
ACACGGCTTCGACGGCGTTTCTGGCGCGTTTGCAGGGCCATAGACGGCCGCCAGCCCAGCGGCGAGGGCA
ACCAGCCCGGTGAGCGTCGCAAAGGAGATCCTGATCTGACTGATGGGCTGCCTGTATCGAGTGGTGATTT
TGTGCCGAGCTGCCGGTCGGGGAGCTGTTGGCTGGCTGGTGGCAGGATATATTGTGGTGTAAACAAATTG
ACGCTTAGACAACTTAATAACACATTGCGGACGTTTTTAATGTACTGGGGTGGATGCAGTGGGCCCCACT
CTGTGAAGACAATGCCGAATTCGGATCCGGAGGGAGGCGTGTCGTTTTAGTGAGGCAGTGGTCCCTCCAC
AGGGCTCTTTTCAACAAGACCTCTAAACCATTATTGCGGCTATCAGCTTAGCAAGACCTATATAAGGTTT
TGCTATTCATTGAAAGCAGTAGTGACTGATTTGTATATATACTGTATTTTTACAACAATTACCAACAACA
ACAAACAACAAACAACATTACAATTACTATTTACAATTACAATGGAGGACGCCAAAAACATAAAGAAAGG
CCCGGCGCCATTCTATCCGCTGGAAGATGGAACCGCTGGAGAGCAACTGCATAAGGCTATGAAGAGATAC
GCCCTGGTTCCTGGAACAATTGCTTTTACAGATGCACATATCGAGGTGGACATCACTTACGCTGAGTACT
TCGAAATGTCCGTTCGGTTGGCAGAAGCTATGAAACGATATGGGCTGAATACAAATCACAGAATCGTCGT
ATGCAGTGAAAACTCTCTTCAATTCTTTATGCCGGTGTTGGGCGCGTTATTTATCGGAGTTGCAGTTGCG
CCCGCGAACGACATTTATAATGAACGTGAATTGCTCAACAGTATGGGCATTTCGCAGCCTACCGTGGTGT
TCGTTTCCAAAAAGGGGTTGCAAAAAATTTTGAACGTGCAAAAAAAGCTCCCAATCATCCAAAAAATTAT
TATCATGGATTCTAAAACGGATTACCAGGGATTTCAGTCGATGTACACGTTCGTCACATCTCATCTACCT
CCCGGTTTTAATGAATACGATTTTGTGCCAGAGTCCTTCGATAGGGACAAGACAATTGCACTGATCATGA
ACTCCTCTGGATCTACTGGTCTGCCTAAAGGTGTCGCTCTGCCTCATAGAACTGCCTGCGTGAGATTCTC
GCATGCCAGAGATCCTATTTTTGGCAATCAAATCATTCCGGATACTGCGATTTTAAGTGTTGTTCCATTC
CATCACGGTTTTGGAATGTTTACTACACTCGGATATTTGATATGTGGATTTCGAGTCGTCTTAATGTATA
GATTTGAAGAAGAACTGTTTCTGAGGAGCCTTCAGGATTACAAGATTCAAAGTGCGCTGCTGGTGCCAAC
CCTATTCTCCTTCTTCGCCAAAAGCACTCTGATTGACAAATACGATTTATCTAATTTACACGAAATTGCT
TCTGGTGGCGCTCCCCTCTCTAAGGAAGTCGGGGAAGCGGTTGCCAAGAGGTTCCATCTGCCAGGTATCA
GGCAAGGATATGGGCTCACTGAGACTACATCAGCTATTCTGATTACACCCGAGGGGGATGATAAACCGGG
CGCGGTCGGTAAAGTTGTTCCATTTTTTGAAGCGAAGGTTGTGGATCTGGATACCGGGAAAACGCTGGGC
GTTAATCAAAGAGGCGAACTGTGTGTGAGAGGTCCTATGATTATGTCCGGTTATGTAAACAATCCGGAAG
CGACCAACGCCTTGATTGACAAGGATGGATGGCTACATTCTGGAGACATAGCTTACTGGGACGAGGACGA
ACACTTCTTCATCGTTGACCGCCTGAAGTCTCTGATTAAGTACAAAGGCTATCAGGTGGCTCCCGCTGAA
TTGGAATCCATCTTGCTCCAACACCCCAACATCTTCGACGCAGGTGTCGCAGGTCTGCCCGACGATGACG
CCGGTGAACTTCCCGCCGCCGTTGTTGTTTTGGAGCACGGAAAGACGATGACGGAAAAAGAGATCGTGGA
TTACGTCGCCAGTCAAGTAACAACCGCGAAAAAGTTGCGCGGAGGAGTTGTGTTTGTGGACGAAGTACCG
AAAGGTCTTACCGGAAAACTCGACGCAAGAAAAATCAGAGAGATCCTCATAAAGGCCAAGAAGGGCGGAA
AGATCGCCGTGGGTTCGGATTATAAGGACCATGACGGAGACTATAAGGACCATGACCTCGACGCTGCAGC
AGCGGATTATAAGGACGATGACGATAAGTGAGCTTGTCCTGCTTTAATGAGATATGCGAGAAGCCTATGA
TCGCATGATATTTGCTTTCAATTCTGTTGTGCACGTTGTAAAAAACCTGAGCATGTGTAGCTCAGATCCT
TACCGCCGGTTTCGGTTCATTCTAATGAATATATCACCCGTTACTATCGTATTTTTATGAATAATATTCT
CCGTTCAATTTACTGATTGTACCCTACTACTTATATGTACAATATTAAAATGAAAACAATATATTGTGCT
GAATAGGTTTATAGCGACATCTATGATAGAGCGCCACAATAACAAACAATTGCGTTTTATTATTACAAAT
CCAATTTTAAAAAAAGCGGCAGAACCGGTCAAACCTAAAAGACTGATTACATAAATCTTATTCAAATTTC
AAAAGTGCCCCAGGGGCTAGTATCTACGACACACCGAGCGGCGAACTAATAACGCTCACTGAAGGGAACT
CCGGTTCCCCGCCGGCGCGCATGGGTGAGATTCCTTGAAGTTGAGTATTGGCCGTCCGCTCTACCGAAAG
TTACGGGCACCATTCAACCCGGTCCAGCACGGCGGCCGGGTAACCGACTTGCTGCCCCGAGAATTATGCA
GCATTTTTTTGGTGTATGTGGGCCCCAAATGAAGTGCAGGTCAAACCTTGACAGTGACGACAAATCGTTG
GGCGGGTCCAGGGCGAATTTTGCGACAACATGTCGAGGCTCAGCAGGACCGCT
Features (pLannotate 1.2.2; 11 found; start..end, strand, type, name):
     42..66      +  misc_feature   RB T-DNA repeat: right border repeat from nopaline C58 T-DNA
    178..198     -  CDS            TetR (fragment): tetracycline resistance regulatory protein; tetR
    225..1370    -  CDS            trfA: TRFA_ECOLX - Experimental evidence at protein level: Swiss-Prot protein existence level 1. Also involved in plasmid copy number control, promoting intermolecular coupling of protein bound iterons at oriV, which inhibits replication initiation. From Escherichia coli.
   1706..2294    -  rep_origin     ori: high-copy-number ColE1/pMB1/pBR322/pUC origin of replication
   2465..3325    -  CDS            AmpR: β-lactamase; bla; confers resistance to ampicillin, carbenicillin, and related antibiotics
   3326..3430    -  promoter       AmpR promoter: bla
   3517..4148    -  rep_origin     oriV: incP origin of replication
   4240..4264    +  misc_feature   LB T-DNA repeat: left border repeat from nopaline C58 T-DNA
   4535..4590    +  misc_feature   TMV Ω: translational enhancer from the tobacco mosaic virus 5'-leader sequence (Gallie et al., 1988)
   4592..6241    +  CDS            luciferase: firefly luciferase; luc+; enhanced luc+ version of the luciferase gene
   6339..7046    +  terminator     OCS terminator: octopine synthase terminator
