[The description below was written by a language model from this plasmid's Addgene catalogue record and pLannotate feature annotations shown in this document.]
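Description:
pEPYC1CB0480 is a MoClo (Golden Gate) Level 1 plant reporter construct of about 7.05 kb, built in the pICH47732 acceptor backbone. The backbone is a binary-type vector. It carries nopaline C58 left and right T-DNA border repeats flanking the cargo, plus the broad-host-range incP oriV origin and its replication initiator gene trfA, elements that normally allow maintenance in Agrobacterium as well as in E. coli. A high-copy ColE1/pUC-type origin supports propagation in E. coli, and selection is by ampicillin resistance (β-lactamase expressed from its own bla promoter). A short TetR fragment is also annotated and appears to be a non-functional backbone remnant. The transcription unit was assembled through BsaI sites, which were destroyed during cloning, as is typical of Level 1 Golden Gate assembly.

The payload between the T-DNA borders is a single synthetic expression cassette, recorded as MinSyn_112::TMV::LucF::Flag::ocsT. MinSyn_112 is a minimal synthetic plant promoter. It is not picked up as a named feature in the annotation, but it presumably occupies the unannotated region between the left border and the TMV Ω leader. The Ω sequence is a 5′ translational enhancer from tobacco mosaic virus, and it precedes the firefly luciferase (luc+) coding sequence. According to the catalogue entry the luciferase carries a Flag tag, although the tag is not separately annotated. The octopine synthase terminator supplies transcript termination and polyadenylation. The stated purpose is a luciferase reporter, so luminescence serves as a quantitative readout of MinSyn_112 promoter strength in plant cells, in keeping with the associated work on rational design of minimal synthetic plant promoters. As a Level 1 module, it could also be combined with other transcription units in higher-level MoClo assemblies.
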