Addgene plasmid #154727: pEPYC1CB0480
Purpose: MoClo Level 1 luciferase reporter
Depositing lab: Nicola Patron. Depositing organization: Earlham Institute. Publication: Rational design of minimal synthetic promoters for plants. Cai YM, Kallam K, Tidd H, Gendarini G, Salzman A, Patron NJ. Nucleic Acids Res. 2020 Aug 28. pii: 5897334. doi: 10.1093/nar/gkaa682. PubMed 32856047.
Backbone
  Vector backbone: pICH47732
  Vector type: Synthetic Biology
Growth in bacteria
  Bacterial resistance: Ampicillin, 100 μg/mL
  Growth temperature: 37°C
  Growth strain: NEB Stable
  Copy number: High Copy
Gene/Insert
  Gene/Insert name: MinSyn_112 Firefly luciferase expression cassette [MinSyn_112::TMV::LucF::Flag::ocsT]
  Species: Synthetic
  Cloning method: Restriction Enzyme; 5′ cloning site BsaI (destroyed during cloning); 3′ cloning site BsaI (destroyed during cloning)
Terms and licenses: Academic/Nonprofit Terms; Industry Terms: Not Available to Industry
Depositor comments: Please visit https://www.biorxiv.org/content/10.1101/2020.05.14.095406v1 for bioRxiv preprint.
How to cite: pEPYC1CB0480 was a gift from Nicola Patron (Addgene plasmid # 154727 ; http://n2t.net/addgene:154727 ; RRID:Addgene_154727)
